Addgene plasmid #12182: pCMV5 MEKK2 WT
Depositing lab: Gary Johnson. Publication: Molecular cloning of mitogen-activated protein/ERK kinase kinases (MEKK) 2 and 3. Regulation of sequential phosphorylation pathways involving mitogen-activated protein kinase and c-Jun kinase. Blank JL, Gerwins P, Elliott EM, Sather S, Johnson GL. J Biol Chem. 1996 Mar 8. 271(10):5361-8. 10.1074/jbc.271.10.5361 PubMed 8621389.
Backbone
  Vector backbone: pCMV5
  Backbone size w/o insert (bp): 4600
  Vector type: Mammalian Expression
Growth in bacteria
  Bacterial resistance: Ampicillin, 100 μg/mL
  Growth temperature: 37°C
  Growth strain: DH5alpha
  Copy number: High Copy
Gene/Insert
  Gene/Insert name: MEKK2
  Species: M. musculus (mouse)
  Insert size (bp): 1900
  GenBank ID: NM_011946
  Entrez Gene: Map3k2 (a.k.a. 9630061B06Rik, AI585793, Mekk2, Mekk2b)
  Tag / fusion protein: HA (N terminal on insert)
  Cloning method: Restriction Enzyme; 5′ cloning site XbaI? (not destroyed); 3′ cloning site BglII? (not destroyed)
  Sequencing primers: 5′ CMV-F
Terms and licenses: Academic/Nonprofit Terms; Industry Terms: Not Available to Industry
How to cite: pCMV5 MEKK2 WT was a gift from Gary Johnson (Addgene plasmid # 12182 ; http://n2t.net/addgene:12182 ; RRID:Addgene_12182)
