[The description below was written by a language model from this plasmid's Addgene catalogue record.]
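Description:
pCMV5 MEKK2 WT is a mammalian expression plasmid built on the pCMV5 backbone (about 4.6 kb without insert) and carrying a roughly 1.9 kb insert encoding wild-type mouse MEKK2, the product of the Map3k2 gene. The plasmid is propagated in E. coli as a high-copy construct under ampicillin selection. The record does not list a mammalian selection marker, so it appears to be intended mainly for transient transfection. No feature table is provided. The promoter is not stated explicitly, but the backbone name and the use of a CMV forward sequencing primer both point to expression from the cytomegalovirus immediate-early promoter, a strong constitutive promoter in most mammalian cell lines.

The MEKK2 coding sequence carries an HA epitope tag at its N terminus, which allows the expressed kinase to be detected by immunoblotting or immunoprecipitated with anti-HA antibodies without a MEKK2-specific reagent. The insert was introduced by restriction cloning. The record names XbaI as the 5′ site and BglII as the 3′ site, both retained, but marks both assignments as uncertain.

MEKK2 is a MAP kinase kinase kinase that acts at the top of sequential phosphorylation cascades. The associated publication describes the cloning of MEKK2 and MEKK3 and their regulation of pathways involving MAP kinase and c-Jun kinase. The construct therefore suits overexpression of the wild-type kinase in cultured mammalian cells to study activation of downstream MAPK and JNK signalling. The "WT" designation suggests it can also serve as the reference for comparison with mutant forms, although the record does not describe any such variants.
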