>Addgene plasmid #12182 | pCMV5 MEKK2 WT | addgene partial sequence | sequence record 18750 | CMV-F 5'-CGCAAATGGGCGGTAGGCGTG-3'
AGCTCGTTTAGTGAACCGTCAGAATTCGATAAGCTTGCATGCCTGCAGGTCGACTCTAGAGCCACCATGG
GGTACCCGTACGACGTGCCGGACTACGCTTCCGATGATCAGCAAGCTTTGAATTCAATCATGCAAGATTT
GGCTGTCCTTCATAAGGCCAGTCGGCCAGCATTATCTTTACAAGAAACCAGGAAAGCAAAACCTTCATCA
CCAAAAAAACAGAATGATGTTCGAGTCAAATTTGAACATAGAGGAGAAAAAAGGATCCTGCAGGTTACTA
GACCAGTTAAACTAGAAGACCTGAGATCTAAGTCTAAGATCGCCTTTGGGCAGTCTATGGATCTACACTA
TACCAACAATGAGTTGGTAATTCCGTTAACTACCCAAGATGACTTGGACAAAGCTGTGGAACTGCTGGAT
CGCAGTATTCACATGAAGAGTCTCAAGATATTACTTGTAGTAAATGGGAGTACACAGGCTACTAATTTAG
AACCATCACCGTCACCAGAAGATTTGAATAATACACCACTTGGTGCAGAGAGGAAAAAGCGGCTATCTGT
AGTAGGTCCCCCTAATAGGGATAGAAGTTCCCCTCCTCCAGGATACATTCCAGACGAGCTACACCAGATT
GCCCGGAATGGGTCATTCACTAGCATCAACAGTGAAGGAGAGTTCATTCCAGAGAGCATGGACCAAATGC
TGGATCCATTGTCTTTAAGCAGCCCTGAAAATTCTGGCTCAGGAAGCTGTCCGTCACTTGATAGTCCCTT
TGGATGGAGAAAGCTACCCAAAATCACG
